>Addgene plasmid #183113 | pLenti_EF1a_Flag_TP53_P278A | addgene full sequence | sequence record 369271 | Addgene NGS Result
GATCTGGCCAATCACAAGTTTGTACAAAAAAGCAGGCTAAATGGACTACAAGGACGACGATGACAAGGGT
GGCGGAGGGAGC
[1176 nt withheld, positions 83-1258]
TGAAACCCAGCTTTCTTGTACAAAGTGGTGGGAGGAGGTGGATCTGGCGACTACAAGGACGACGATGACA
AGTGACTCGAGGTTAACGAATTCTACCGGGTAGGGGAGGCGCTTTTCCCAAGGCAGTCTGGAGCATGCGC
TTTAGCAGCCCCGCTGGGCACTTGGCGCTACACAAGTGGCCTCTGGCCTCGCACACATTCCACATCCACC
GGTAGGCGCCAACCGGCTCCGTTCTTTGGTGGCCCCTTCGCGCCACCTTCTACTCCTCCCCTAGTCAGGA
AGTTCCCCCCCGCCCCGCAGCTCGCGTCGTGCAGGACGTGACAAATGGAAGTAGCACGTCTCACTAGTCT
CGTGCAGATGGACAGCACCGCTGAGCAATGGAAGCGGGTAGGCCTTTGGGGCAGCGGCCAATAGCAGCTT
TGCTCCTTCGCTTTCTGGGCTCAGAGGCTGGGAAGGGGTGGGTCCGGGGGCGGGCTCAGGGGCGGGCTCA
GGGGCGGGGCGGGCGCCCGAAGGTCCTCCGGAGGCCCGGCATTCTGCACGCTTCAAAAGCGCACGTCTGC
CGCGCTGTTCTCCTCTTCCTCATCTCCGGGCCTTTCGACCTGCATCCCGCCACCATGAAAAAGCCTGAAC
TCACCGCGACGTCTGTCGAGAAGTTTCTGATCGAAAAGTTCGACAGCGTCTCCGACCTGATGCAGCTCTC
GGAGGGCGAAGAATCTCGTGCTTTCAGCTTCGATGTAGGAGGGCGTGGATATGTCCTGCGGGTAAATAGC
TGCGCCGATGGTTTCTACAAAGATCGTTATGTTTATCGGCACTTTGCATCGGCCGCGCTCCCGATTCCGG
AAGTGCTTGACATTGGGGAATTCAGCGAGAGCCTGACCTATTGCATCTCCCGCCGTGCACAGGGTGTCAC
GTTGCAAGACCTGCCTGAAACCGAACTGCCCGCTGTTCTGCAGCCGGTCGCGGAGGCCATGGATGCGATC
GCTGCGGCCGATCTTAGCCAGACGAGCGGGTTCGGCCCATTCGGACCGCAAGGAATCGGTCAATACACTA
CATGGCGTGATTTCATATGCGCGATTGCTGATCCCCATGTGTATCACTGGCAAACTGTGATGGACGACAC
CGTCAGTGCGTCCGTCGCGCAGGCTCTCGATGAGCTGATGCTTTGGGCCGAGGACTGCCCCGAAGTCCGG
CACCTCGTGCACGCGGATTTCGGCTCCAACAATGTCCTGACGGACAATGGCCGCATAACAGCGGTCATTG
ACTGGAGCGAGGCGATGTTCGGGGATTCCCAATACGAGGTCGCCAACATCTTCTTCTGGAGGCCGTGGTT
GGCTTGTATGGAGCAGCAGACGCGCTACTTCGAGCGGAGGCATCCGGAGCTTGCAGGATCGCCGCGGCTC
CGGGCGTATATGCTCCGCATTGGTCTTGACCAACTCTATCAGAGCTTGGTTGACGGCAATTTCGATGATG
CAGCTTGGGCGCAGGGTCGATGCGACGCAATCGTCCGATCCGGAGCCGGGACTGTCGGGCGTACACAAAT
CGCCCGCAGAAGCGCGGCCGTCTGGACCGATGGCTGTGTAGAAGTACTCGCCGATAGTGGAAACCGACGC
CCCAGCACTCGTCCGAGGGCAAAGGAATAGTGTACAAGTAGGAATTCGTCGAGGGACCTAATAACTTCGT
ATAGCATACATTATACGAAGTTATACATGTTTAAGGGTTCCGGTTCCACTAGGTACAATTCGATATCAAG
CTTATCGATAATCAACCTCTGGATTACAAAATTTGTGAAAGATTGACTGGTATTCTTAACTATGTTGCTC
CTTTTACGCTATGTGGATACGCTGCTTTAATGCCTTTGTATCATGCTATTGCTTCCCGTATGGCTTTCAT
TTTCTCCTCCTTGTATAAATCCTGGTTGCTGTCTCTTTATGAGGAGTTGTGGCCCGTTGTCAGGCAACGT
GGCGTGGTGTGCACTGTGTTTGCTGACGCAACCCCCACTGGTTGGGGCATTGCCACCACCTGTCAGCTCC
TTTCCGGGACTTTCGCTTTCCCCCTCCCTATTGCCACGGCGGAACTCATCGCCGCCTGCCTTGCCCGCTG
CTGGACAGGGGCTCGGCTGTTGGGCACTGACAATTCCGTGGTGTTGTCGGGGAAATCATCGTCCTTTCCT
TGGCTGCTCGCCTGTGTTGCCACCTGGATTCTGCGCGGGACGTCCTTCTGCTACGTCCCTTCGGCCCTCA
ATCCAGCGGACCTTCCTTCCCGCGGCCTGCTGCCGGCTCTGCGGCCTCTTCCGCGTCTTCGCCTTCGCCC
TCAGACGAGTCGGATCTCCCTTTGGGCCGCCTCCCCGCATCGATACCGTCGACCTCGATCGAGACCTAGA
AAAACATGGAGCAATCACAAGTAGCAATACAGCAGCTACCAATGCTGATTGTGCCTGGCTAGAAGCACAA
GAGGAGGAGGAGGTGGGTTTTCCAGTCACACCTCAGGTACCTTTAAGACCAATGACTTACAAGGCAGCTG
TAGATCTTAGCCACTTTTTAAAAGAAAAGGGGGGACTGGAAGGGCTAATTCACTCCCAACGAAGACAAGA
TCTGCTTTTTGCTTGTACTGGGTCTCTCTGGTTAGACCAGATCTGAGCCTGGGAGCTCTCTGGCTAACTA
GGGAACCCACTGCTTAAGCCTCAATAAAGCTTGCCTTGAGTGCTTCAAGTAGTGTGTGCCCGTCTGTTGT
GTGACTCTGGTAACTAGAGATCCCTCAGACCCTTTTAGTCAGTGTGGAAAATCTCTAGCAGTAGTAGTTC
ATGTCATCTTATTATTCAGTATTTATAACTTGCAAAGAAATGAATATCAGAGAGTGAGAGGAACTTGTTT
ATTGCAGCTTATAATGGTTACAAATAAAGCAATAGCATCACAAATTTCACAAATAAAGCATTTTTTTCAC
TGCATTCTAGTTGTGGTTTGTCCAAACTCATCAATGTATCTTATCATGTCTGGCTCTAGCTATCCCGCCC
CTAACTCCGCCCATCCCGCCCCTAACTCCGCCCAGTTCCGCCCATTCTCCGCCCCATGGCTGACTAATTT
TTTTTATTTATGCAGAGGCCGAGGCCGCCTCGGCCTCTGAGCTATTCCAGAAGTAGTGAGGAGGCTTTTT
TGGAGGCCTAGGGACGTACCCAATTCGCCCTATAGTGAGTCGTATTAGCATGTGAGCAAAAGGCCAGCAT
AAATCAAAAGAATAGACCGAGATAGGGT
[37 nt withheld, positions 4507-4543]
AAAGAACGTGGACTCCAACGTCAAAGG
[49 nt withheld, positions 4571-4619]
T
[91 nt withheld, positions 4621-4711]
G
[124 nt withheld, positions 4713-4836]
CAGGTGGCACTTTTCGGGGAAATGTGCGCGGAACCCCTATTTGTTTATTTTTCTAAATACATTCAAATAT
GTATCCGCTCATGAGACAATAACCCTGATAAATGCTTCAATAATATTGAAAAAGGAAGAGTCCTGAGGCG
GAAAGAACCAGCTGTGGAATGTGTGTCAGTTAGGGTGTGGAAAGTCCCCAGGCTCCCCAGCAGGCAGAAG
TATGCAAAGCATGCATCTCAATTAGTCAGCAACCAGGTGTGGAAAGTCCCCAGGCTCCCCAGCAGGCAGA
AGTATGCAAAGCATGCATCTCAATTAGTCAGCAACCATAGTCCCGCCCCTAACTCCGCCCATCCCGCCCC
TAACTCCGCCCAGTTCCGCCCATTCTCCGCCCCATGGCTGACTAATTTTTTTTATTTATGCAGAGGCCGA
GGCCGCCTCGGCCTCTGAGCTATTCCAGAAGTAGTGAGGAGGCTTTTTTGGAGGCCTAGGCTTTTGCAAA
GATCGATCAAGAGACAGGATGAGGATCGTTTCGCATGATTGAACAAGATGGATTGCACGCAGGTTCTCCG
GCCGCTTGGGTGGAGAGGCTATTCGGCTATGACTGGGCACAACAGACAATCGGCTGCTCTGATGCCGCCG
TGTTCCGGCTGTCAGCGCAGGGGCGCCCGGTTCTTTTTGTCAAGACCGACCTGTCCGGTGCCCTGAATGA
ACTGCAAGACGAGGCAGCGCGGCTATCGTGGCTGGCCACGACGGGCGTTCCTTGCGCAGCTGTGCTCGAC
GTTGTCACTGAAGCGGGAAGGGACTGGCTGCTATTGGGCGAAGTGCCGGGGCAGGATCTCCTGTCATCTC
ACCTTGCTCCTGCCGAGAAAGTATCCATCATGGCTGATGCAATGCGGCGGCTGCATACGCTTGATCCGGC
TACCTGCCCATTCGACCACCAAGCGAAACATCGCATCGAGCGAGCACGTACTCGGATGGAAGCCGGTCTT
GTCGATCAGGATGATCTGGACGAAGAGCATCAGGGGCTCGCGCCAGCCGAACTGTTCGCCAGGCTCAAGG
CGAGCATGCCCGACGGCGAGGATCTCGTCGTGACCCATGGCGATGCCTGCTTGCCGAATATCATGGTGGA
AAATGGCCGCTTTTCTGGATTCATCGACTGTGGCCGGCTGGGTGTGGCGGACCGCTATCAGGACATAGCG
TTGGCTACCCGTGATATTGCTGAAGAGCTTGGCGGCGAATGGGCTGACCGCTTCCTCGTGCTTTACGGTA
TCGCCGCTCCCGATTCGCAGCGCATCGCCTTCTATCGCCTTCTTGACGAGTTCTTCTGAGCGGGACTCTG
GGGTTCGAAATGACCGACCAAGCGACGCCCAACCTGCCATCACGAGATTTCGATTCCACCGCCGCCTTCT
ATGAAAGGTTGGGCTTCGGAATCGTTTTCCGGGACGCCGGCTGGATGATCCTCCAGCGCGGGGATCTCAT
GCTGGAGTTCTTCGCCCACCCTAGGGGGAGGCTAACTGAAACACGGAAGGAGACAATACCGGAAGGAACC
CGCGCTATGACGGCAATAAAAAGACAGAATAAAACGCACGGTGTTGGGTCGTTTGTTCATAAACGCGGGG
TTCGGTCCCAGGGCTGGCACTCTGTCGATACCCCACCGAGACCCCATTGGGGCCAATACGCCCGCGTTTC
TTCCTTTTCCCCACCCCACCCCCCAAGTTCGGGTGAAGGCCCAGGGCTCGCAGCCAACGTCGGGGCGGCA
GGCCCTGCCATAGCCTCAGGTTACTCATATATACTTTAGATTGATTTAAAACTTCATTTTTAATTTAAAA
GGATCTAGGTGAAGATCCTTTTTGATAATCTCATGACCAAAATCCCTTAACGTGAGTTTTCGTTCCACTG
AGCGTCAGACCCCGTAGAAAAGATCAAAGGATCTTCTTGAGATCCTTTTTTTCTGCGCGTAATCTGCTGC
TTGCAAACAAAAAAACCACCGCTACCAGCGGTGGTTTGTTTGCCGGATCAAGAGCTACCAACTCTTTTTC
CGAAGGTAACTGGCTTCAGCAGAGCGCAGATACCAAATACTGTTCTTCTAGTGTAGCCGTAGTTAGGCCA
CCACTTCAAGAACTCTGTAGCACCGCCTACATACCTCGCTCTGCTAATCCTGTTACCAGTGGCTGCTGCC
AGTGGCGATAAGTCGTGTCTTACCGGGTTGGACTCAAGACGATAGTTACCGGATAAGGCGCAGCGGTCGG
GCTGAACGGGGGGTTCGTGCACACAGCCCAGCTTGGAGCGAACGACCTACACCGAACTGAGATACCTACA
GCGTGAGCTATGAGAAAGCGCCACGCTTCCCGAAGGGAGAAAGGCGGACAGGTATCCGGTAAGCGGCAGG
GTCGGAACAGGAGAGCGCACGAGGGAGCTTCCAGGGGGAAACGCCTGGTATCTTTATAGTCCTGTCGGGT
TTCGCCACCTCTGACTTGAGCGTCGATTTTTGTGATGCTCGTCAGGGGGGCGGAGCCTATGGAAAAACGC
CAGCAACGCGGCCTTTTTACGGTTCCTGGCCTTTTGCTGGCCTTTTGCTCACATGTTCTTTCCTGCGTTA
TCCCCTGATTCTGTGGATAACCGTATTACCGCCATGCATTAGTTATTAATAGTAATCAATTACGGGGTCA
TTAGTTCATAGCCCATATATGGAGTTCCGCGTTACATAACTTACGGTAAATGGCCCGCCTGGCTGACCGC
CCAACGACCCCCGCCCATTGACGTCAATAATGACGTATGTTCCCATAGTAACGCCAATAGGGACTTTCCA
TTGACGTCAATGGGTGGAGTATTTACGGTAAACTGCCCACTTGGCAGTACATCAAGTGTATCATATGCCA
AGTACGCCCCCTATTGACGTCAATGACGGTAAATGGCCCGCCTGGCATTATGCCCAGTACATGACCTTAT
GGGACTTTCCTACTTGGCAGTACATCTACGTATTAGTCATCGCTATTACCATGGTGATGCGGTTTTGGCA
GTACATCAATGGGCGTGGATAGCGGTTTGACTCACGGGGATTTCCAAGTCTCCACCCCATTGACGTCAAT
GGGAGTTTGTTTTGGCACCAAAATCAACGGGACTTTCCAAAATGTCGTAACAACTCCGCCCCATTGACGC
AAATGGGCGGTAGGCGTGTACGGTGGGAGGTCTATATAAGCAGCGCGTTTTGCCTGTACTGGGTCTCTCT
GGTTAGACCAGATCTGAGCCTGGGAGCTCTCTGGCTAACTAGGGAACCCACTGCTTAAGCCTCAATAAAG
CTTGCCTTGAGTGCTTCAAGTAGTGTGTGCCCGTCTGTTGTGTGACTCTGGTAACTAGAGATCCCTCAGA
CCCTTTTAGTCAGTGTGGAAAATCTCTAGCAGTGGCGCCCGAACAGGGACTTGAAAGCGAAAGGGAAACC
AGAGGAGCTCTCTCGACGCAGGACTCGGCTTGCTGAAGCGCGCACGGCAAGAGGCGAGGGGCGGCGACTG
GTGAGTACGCCAAAAATTTTGACTAGCGGAGGCTAGAAGGAGAGAGATGGGTGCGAGAGCGTCAGTATTA
AGCGGGGGAGAATTAGATCGCGATGGGAAAAAATTCGGTTAAGGCCAGGGGGAAAGAAAAAATATAAATT
AAAACATATAGTATGGGCAAGCAGGGAGCTAGAACGATTCGCAGTTAATCCTGGCCTGTTAGAAACATCA
GAAGGCTGTAGACAAATACTGGGACAGCTACAACCATCCCTTCAGACAGGATCAGAAGAACTTAGATCAT
TATATAATACAGTAGCAACCCTCTATTGTGTGCATCAAAGGATAGAGATAAAAGACACCAAGGAAGCTTT
AGACAAGATAGAGGAAGAGCAAAACAAAAGTAAGACCACCGCACAGCAAGCGGCCGGCCGCTGATCTTCA
GACCTGGAGGAGGAGATATGAGGGACAATTGGAGAAGTGAATTATATAAATATAAAGTAGTAAAAATTGA
ACCATTAGGAGTAGCACCCACCAAGGCAAAGAGAAGAGTGGTGCAGAGAGAAAAAAGAGCAGTGGGAATA
GGAGCTTTGTTCCTTGGGTTCTTGGGAGCAGCAGGAAGCACTATGGGCGCAGCGTCAATGACGCTGACGG
TACAGGCCAGACAATTATTGTCTGGTATAGTGCAGCAGCAGAACAATTTGCTGAGGGCTATTGAGGCGCA
ACAGCATCTGTTGCAACTCACAGTCTGGGGCATCAAGCAGCTCCAGGCAAGAATCCTGGCTGTGGAAAGA
TACCTAAAGGATCAACAGCTCCTGGGGATTTGGGGTTGCTCTGGAAAACTCATTTGCACCACTGCTGTGC
CTTGGAATGCTAGTTGGAGTAATAAATCTCTGGAACAGATTTGGAATCACACGACCTGGATGGAGTGGGA
CAGAGAAATTAACAATTACACAAGCTTAATACACTCCTTAATTGAAGAATCGCAAAACCAGCAAGAAAAG
AATGAACAAGAATTATTGGAATTAGATAAATGGGCAAGTTTGTGGAATTGGTTTAACATAACAAATTGGC
TGTGGTATATAAAATTATTCATAATGATAGTAGGAGGCTTGGTAGGTTTAAGAATAGTTTTTGCTGTACT
TTCTATAGTGAATAGAGTTAGGCAGGGATATTCACCATTATCGTTTCAGACCCACCTCCCAACCCCGAGG
GGACCCGACAGGCCCGAAGGAATAGAAGAAGAAGGTGGAGAGAGAGACAGAGACAGATCCATTCGATTAG
TGAACGGATCGGCACTGCGTGCGCCAATTCTGCAGACAAATGGCAGTATTCATCCACAATTTTAAAAGAA
AAGGGGGGATTGGGGGGTACAGTGCAGGGGAAAGAATAGTAGACATAATAGCAACAGACATACAAACTAA
AGAATTACAAAAACAAATTACAAAAATTCAAAATTTTCGGGTTTATTACAGGGACAGCAGAGATCCAGTT
TGGTTAGTACCGGGCCCGCTCTAGCCCTAGATTTAAATGGCTCCGGTGCCCGTCAGTGGGCAGAGCGCAC
ATCGCCCACAGTCCCCGAGAAGTTGGGGGGAGGGGTCGGCAATTGAACCGGTGCCTAGAGAAGGTGGCGC
GGGGTAAACTGGGAAAGTGATGTCGTGTACTGGCTCCGCCTTTTTCCCGAGGGTGGGGGAGAACCGTATA
TAAGTGCAGTAGTCGCCGTGAACGTTCTTTTTCGCAACGGGTTTGCCGCCAGAACACAGGTAAGTGCCGT
GTGTGGTTCCCGCGGGCCTGGCCTCTTTACGGGTTATGGCCCTTGCGTGCCTTGAATTACTTCCACCTGG
CTGCAGTACGTGATTCTTGATCCCGAGCTTCGGGTTGGAAGTGGGTGGGAGAGTTCGAGGCCTTGCGCTT
AAGGAGCCCCTTCGCCTCGTGCTTGAGTTGAGGCCTGGCCTGGGCGCTGGGGCCGCCGCGTGCGAATCTG
GTGGCACCTTCGCGCCTGTCTCGCTGCTTTCGATAAGTCTCTAGCCATTTAAAATTTTTGATGACCTGCT
GCGACGCTTTTTTTCTGGCAAGATAGTCTTGTAAATGCGGGCCAAGATCTGCACACTGGTATTTCGGTTT
TTGGGGCCGCGGGCGGCGACGGGGCCCGTGCGTCCCAGCGCACATGTTCGGCGAGGCGGGGCCTGCGAGC
GCGGCCACCGAGAATCGGACGGGGGTAGTCTCAAGCTGGCCGGCCTGCTCTGGTGCCTGGCCTCGCGCCG
CCGTGTATCGCCCCGCCCTGGGCGGCAAGGCTGGCCCGGTCGGCACCAGTTGCGTGAGCGGAAAGATGGC
CGCTTCCCGGCCCTGCTGCAGGGAGCTCAAAATGGAGGACGCGGCGCTCGGGAGAGCGGGCGGGTGAGTC
ACCCACACAAAGGAAAAGGGCCTTTCCGTCCTCAGCCGTCGCTTCATGTGACTCCACGGAGTACCGGGCG
CCGTCCAGGCACCTCGATTAGTTCTCGAGCTTTTGGAGTACGTCGTCTTTAGGTTGGGGGGAGGGGTTTT
ATGCGATGGAGTTTCCCCACACTGAGTGGGTGGAGACTGAAGTTAGGCCAGCTTGGCACTTGATGTAATT
CTCCTTGGAATTTGCCCTTTTTGAGTTTGGATCTTGGTTCATTCTCAAGCCTCAGACAGTGGTTCAAAGT
TTTTTTCTTCCATTTCAGGTGTCGTGAGGAATTAGCTTGGTACTAATACGACTCACTATAGGGAGACCCA
AGCTGGCTAGCCGCGGAATCTAGACTGCCGGATCGAATTGTCGACGAATTCG
Features (pLannotate 1.2.2; 33 found; start..end, strand, type, name):
     14..38      +  protein_bind   attB1: mutant version of attB; recombination site for the Gateway® BP reaction BP Clonase™
     47..67      +  CDS            FLAG (fragment): FLAG® epitope tag, followed by an enterokinase cleavage site
     83..1261    +  CDS            p53 (sequence partly withheld): human tumor suppressor protein that is often mutated in cancers; Homo sapiens TP53; responds to cellular stresses to regulate the expression of target genes
   1263..1287    -  protein_bind   attB2: mutant version of attB; recombination site for the Gateway® BP reaction BP Clonase™
   1310..1330    +  CDS            FLAG (fragment): FLAG® epitope tag, followed by an enterokinase cleavage site
   1356..1855    +  promoter       PGK promoter: mouse phosphoglycerate kinase 1 promoter
   1873..2898    +  CDS            HygR: aminoglycoside phosphotransferase from E. coli; aph(4)-Ia; confers resistance to hygromycin
   2929..2962    +  protein_bind   loxP: Cre-mediated recombination occurs in the 8-bp core sequence (GCATACAT). Cre recombinase
   2995..3018    +  misc_feature   MCS (fragment): pBluescript multiple cloning site
   3018..3606    +  misc_feature   WPRE: woodchuck hepatitis virus posttranscriptional regulatory element
   3607..3626    +  misc_feature   MCS (fragment): pBluescript multiple cloning site
   3628..3813    +  CDS            nef (fragment): NEF_HV1Z2 - Experimental evidence at protein level: Swiss-Prot protein existence level 1. Extracellular Nef protein targets CD4(+) T-lymphocytes for apoptosis by interacting with CXCR4 surface receptors. From Human immunodeficiency virus type 1 group M subtype D (isolate Z2/CDC-Z34) (HIV-1).
   3815..4048    +  LTR            3' LTR (ΔU3): self-inactivating 3' long terminal repeat (LTR) from HIV-1
   4120..4241    +  polyA_signal   SV40 poly(A) signal: SV40 polyadenylation signal
   4281..4416    +  rep_origin     SV40 ori: SV40 origin of replication
   4437..4455    -  promoter       T7 promoter: promoter for bacteriophage T7 RNA polymerase
   4478..4836    -  rep_origin     f1 ori (sequence partly withheld): f1 bacteriophage origin of replication; arrow indicates direction of (+) strand synthesis
   4863..4967    +  promoter       AmpR promoter: bla
   4969..5326    +  promoter       SV40 promoter: SV40 enhancer and early promoter
   5361..6155    +  CDS            NeoR/KanR: aminoglycoside phosphotransferase from Tn5; aph(3')-II (or nptII); confers resistance to neomycin, kanamycin, and G418 (Geneticin®)
   6176..6328    +  CDS            ble (fragment): BLE_KLEPN - Experimental evidence at protein level: Swiss-Prot protein existence level 1. Binding protein with a strong affinity to the bleomycin family of antibiotics. Binds to CL990; an antimitotic-antibiotic compound. From Klebsiella pneumoniae.
   6387..6434    +  polyA_signal   HSV TK poly(A) signal: herpes simplex virus thymidine kinase polyadenylation signal (Cole and Stacy, 1985)
   6763..7351    +  rep_origin     ori: high-copy-number ColE1/pMB1/pBR322/pUC origin of replication
   7526..7829    +  enhancer       CMV enhancer: human cytomegalovirus immediate early enhancer
   7830..8029    +  promoter       CMV promoter: human cytomegalovirus (CMV) immediate early promoter
   8047..8227    +  LTR            5' LTR (truncated): truncated 5' long terminal repeat (LTR) from HIV-1
   8274..8399    +  misc_feature   HIV-1 Ψ: packaging signal of human immunodeficiency virus type 1
   8383..8721    +  CDS            HIV-1 gag (fragment): gag protein from human immunodeficiency virus 1; gag
   8896..9129    +  misc_feature   RRE: The Rev response element (RRE) of HIV-1 allows for Rev-dependent mRNA export from the nucleus to the cytoplasm.
   9506..9606    +  CDS            Rev (fragment): human immunodeficiency virus 1 (HIV-1) Rev protein; rev; enhances nuclear export of unspliced and incompletely spliced viral mRNAs
   9656..9773    +  misc_feature   cPPT/CTS: central polypurine tract and central termination sequence of HIV-1
   9845..11023   +  promoter       EF-1α promoter: strong constitutive promoter for human elongation factor EF-1α
  11040..11058   +  promoter       T7 promoter: promoter for bacteriophage T7 RNA polymerase
