[The description below was written by a language model from this plasmid's Addgene catalogue record and pLannotate feature annotations shown in this document.]
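Description:
pLenti_EF1a_Flag_TP53_P278A is a self-inactivating, HIV-1-based lentiviral transfer plasmid for stable expression of FLAG-tagged human p53 carrying a proline-278-to-alanine substitution in mammalian cells. It was made by Gateway recombination into the pLenti-EF1α-Gate-PGK-hygromycin backbone, so the TP53 open reading frame sits between attB1 and attB2 sites. The depositor notes that the coding sequence also carries P72R, a common germline polymorphism rather than an engineered change. In bacteria the plasmid replicates from a high-copy ColE1/pUC-type origin and is selected with kanamycin through a Tn5 NeoR/KanR gene. This gene is preceded by both a bacterial bla promoter and the SV40 early promoter. An f1 origin and an SV40 origin are also present.

The viral genome is transcribed from a CMV enhancer/promoter fused to a truncated 5' LTR. It contains the Ψ packaging signal with a partial gag sequence, the RRE for Rev-dependent nuclear export, and the cPPT/CTS element. Downstream, the human EF-1α promoter drives the p53 cassette. A FLAG fragment is annotated just upstream of the coding sequence, consistent with an N-terminal tag, and a second FLAG fragment lies beyond attB2 as a backbone remnant. A mouse PGK promoter then expresses the hygromycin resistance gene for selection of transduced cells. It is followed by a single loxP site, a WPRE to enhance transcript expression, and the ΔU3 3' LTR that silences the LTR promoter after integration.

Although the catalogue lists CRISPR among the vector types, no guide RNA or Cas component is annotated. The sequenced record is also slightly shorter than the stated total size. The associated work concerns p53 pathway status in VHL-mutant kidney cancer, but the record does not state the functional effect of P278A.
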