Addgene plasmid #183113: pLenti_EF1a_Flag_TP53_P278A
Purpose: Expresses flag-tagged p53 with P278A mutation in mammalian cells
Depositing lab: William Kaelin. Depositing organization: Dana-Farber Cancer Institute. Publication: Sensitivity of VHL mutant kidney cancers to HIF2 inhibitors does not require an intact p53 pathway. Stransky LA, Vigeant SM, Huang B, West D, Denize T, Walton E, Signoretti S, Kaelin WG Jr. Proc Natl Acad Sci U S A. 2022 Apr 5;119(14):e2120403119. doi: 10.1073/pnas.2120403119. Epub 2022 Mar 31. PubMed 35357972.
Backbone
  Vector backbone: pLenti-EF1α-Gate-PGK-hygromycin
  Backbone manufacturer: Gift
  Backbone size w/o insert (bp): 10053
  Total vector size (bp): 11232
  Vector type: Mammalian Expression, Lentiviral, CRISPR
  Selectable markers: Hygromycin
Growth in bacteria
  Bacterial resistance: Kanamycin, 50 μg/mL
  Growth temperature: 30°C
  Growth strain: NEB Stable
  Copy number: High Copy
Gene/Insert
  Gene/Insert name: TP53 (alt name: LFS1, Cellular Tumor Antigen P53)
  Species: H. sapiens (human)
  Insert size (bp): 1179
  Mutation: changed proline 278 to alanine, see depositor comments below
  Entrez Gene: TP53 (a.k.a. BCC7, BMFS5, LFS1, P53, TRP53)
  Promoter: EF1a
  Tag / fusion protein: FLAG
  Cloning method: Gateway Cloning
  Sequencing primers: 5′ 3' EF1a-fwd: CTTCCATTTCAGGTGTCGTG; 3′ 3' PGK-rev: CTTTTGAAGCGTGCAGAATG
Terms and licenses: Academic/Nonprofit Terms; Industry Terms: Not Available to Industry
Depositor comments: Please note: plasmid contains the P72R mutation from a common germline SNP in TP53.
How to cite: pLenti_EF1a_Flag_TP53_P278A was a gift from William Kaelin (Addgene plasmid # 183113 ; http://n2t.net/addgene:183113 ; RRID:Addgene_183113)
